Addgene plasmid #1462: pPD88_75
Purpose: (Empty Backbone)
Depositing lab: Andrew Fire. Depositing organization: Carnegie Institution for Science.
Backbone
  Vector backbone: Unknown
  Backbone size (bp): 7342
  Vector type: Worm Expression
Growth in bacteria
  Bacterial resistance: Ampicillin, 100 μg/mL
  Growth temperature: 37°C
  Growth strain: DH5alpha
  Copy number: Unknown
Gene/Insert
  Gene/Insert name: None
  Tag / fusion protein: unc54-204, unc545', IVSA, SV40NLS, lacZN, IVSB, IVSD, IVSE, IVSF, IVSG, IVSH, IVSI, IVSJ, IVSK, lacZC
  Cloning method: Restriction Enzyme
Terms and licenses: Academic/Nonprofit Terms; Industry Terms: Not Available to Industry
Depositor comments: See Fire Lab Vector Kit Documentation 1995. Fire Lab Miniprep Number pPD88.75, Ligation number NONE.
How to cite: pPD88_75 was a gift from Andrew Fire (Addgene plasmid # 1462 ; http://n2t.net/addgene:1462 ; RRID:Addgene_1462)
