[The description below was written by a language model from this plasmid's Addgene catalogue record and pLannotate feature annotations shown in this document.]
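Description:
pPD88_75 is a C. elegans ("worm expression") lacZ reporter vector from the 1995 Fire Lab Vector Kit, catalogued as an empty backbone of about 7.3 kb with no user insert. The parental backbone is recorded as unknown, but the annotated features point to a pUC/pBR322-type bacterial plasmid. It has a high-copy ColE1/pMB1 origin and an ampicillin resistance gene (bla) with its own promoter for propagation and selection in E. coli. Remnants of rop, bom and lacI are also present, along with a lac promoter/operator and CAP site next to a fragment of the pUC18/19 multiple cloning site.

The payload is listed in the catalogue as a series of modules: unc54-204 and unc-54 5' elements, which by their names appear to derive from the body-wall muscle myosin gene unc-54, followed by a synthetic intron (IVSA), an SV40 nuclear localization signal, and the E. coli lacZ coding region. The lacZ region is given as N- and C-terminal portions interrupted by a set of further synthetic introns (IVSB and IVSD through IVSK). The feature table fits this layout, since β-galactosidase is detected as several separate segments spanning roughly 0.5 to 4 kb rather than as one continuous reading frame. Introns of this kind are generally included to improve transgene expression in worms, and the NLS concentrates β-galactosidase in nuclei so that expressing cells are easier to identify after staining. Short matches to trpS and aex-5 are fragmentary hits whose role the record does not explain, and the 3' end of the cassette is not annotated. The record gives no specific application beyond pointing to the kit documentation, but the design suits use as a reporter or control for transgene expression in C. elegans.
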