Features (pLannotate 1.2.2; 15 found; start..end, strand, type, name):
     18..55      -  misc_feature   MCS (fragment): pUC18/19 multiple cloning site
    404..487     +  CDS            trpS (fragment): SYW_ECOLI - Experimental evidence at protein level: Swiss-Prot protein existence level 1. Catalyzes the attachment of tryptophan to tRNA(Trp). Amino acylates tRNA(Trp) with both L- and D-tryptophan, although D-tryptophan is a poor substrate (PubMed:10918062). From Escherichia coli (strain K12).
    492..624     +  CDS            lacZα (fragment): LacZα fragment of β-galactosidase; lacZ fragment
    676..1010    +  CDS            lacZ (fragment): β-galactosidase; lacZ
   1057..4047    +  CDS            lacZ: BGAL_ECOLI - Experimental evidence at protein level: Swiss-Prot protein existence level 1. From Escherichia coli (strain K12).
   4600..4752    +  CDS            aex-5 (fragment): AEX5_CAEEL - Also known as kpc-3 From Caenorhabditis elegans.
   4880..4915    +  CDS            rop (fragment): Rop protein, which maintains plasmids at low copy number; rop
   5017..5116    +  misc_feature   bom (fragment): basis of mobility region from pBR322
   5214..5318    +  promoter       AmpR promoter: bla
   5319..6179    +  CDS            AmpR: β-lactamase; bla; confers resistance to ampicillin, carbenicillin, and related antibiotics
   6350..6938    +  rep_origin     ori: high-copy-number ColE1/pMB1/pBR322/pUC origin of replication
   7121..7213    +  CDS            lacI (fragment): lac repressor; lacI; The lac repressor binds to the lac operator to inhibit transcription in E. coli. This inhibition can be relieved by adding lactose or isopropyl-β-D-thiogalactopyranoside (IPTG).
   7226..7247    +  protein_bind   CAP binding site: CAP binding activates transcription in the presence of cAMP. E. coli catabolite activator protein
   7262..7292    +  promoter       lac promoter: promoter for the E. coli lac operon
   7300..7316    +  protein_bind   lac operator: The lac repressor binds to the lac operator to inhibit transcription in E. coli. This inhibition can be relieved by adding lactose or isopropyl-β-D-thiogalactopyranoside (IPTG). lac repressor encoded by lacI
>Addgene plasmid #1462 | pPD88_75 | depositor full sequence | sequence record 73 | Author sequence
ATGACCATGATTACGCCAAGCTTGCATGCCTGCAGGTCGACTCTAGAGGATCCCCAATTCTTGAGACTTC
CACTATCTTCTCTGGCACCCTCCACTACGCGTAGGCGTCTCTCGCTTCGTGTATTCCCGGGAAGCCGGGT
TCCCGTCTCTCCCGCCGCTGCCGCTGCCGCACACAGCTTTACACCTCGTAGAATCCCCAAAGAGGGGCGT
GGCTTGCGGGTGCCAACATCCTCCTGCCGAGGAAGAAGCAGGCACTCATCACTCGCATCATCAACCTCGG
GATTGGCCAAAGGACCCAAAGGTATGTTTCGAATGATACTAACATAACATAGAACATTTTCAGGAGGACC
CTTGGAGGGTACCGAGCTCAGAAAAAATGACTGCTCCAAAGAAGAAGCGTAAGGTACCGGTGGGTGAAGA
CCAGAAACAGCACCTCGAACTGAGCCGCGATATTGCCCAGCGTTTCAACGCGCTGTATGGCGAGATCGAT
CCCGTCGTTTTACAACGTCGTGACTGGGAAAACCCTGGCGTTACCCAACTTAATCGCCTTGCAGCACATC
CCCCTTTCGCCAGCTGGCGTAATAGCGAAGAGGCCCGCACCGATCGCCCTTCCCAACAGTTGCGAAGGTA
AGTTTAAACAGATCCATACTAACTAACTTGTTCTGACATAATTTTCAGCTTGAATGGCGAATGGCGCTTT
GCCTGGTTTCCGGCACCAGAAGCGGTGCCGGAAAGCTGGCTGGAGTGCGATCTTCCTGAGGCCGATACTG
TCGTCGTCCCCTCAAACTGGCAGATGCACGGTTACGATGCGCCCATCTACACCAACGTGACCTATCCCAT
TACGGTCAATCCGCCGTTTGTTCCCACGGAGAATCCGACGGGTTGTTACTCGCTCACATTTAATGTTGAT
GAAAGCTGGCTACAGGAAGGCCAGACGCGAATTATTTTTGATGGCGTTAACTCGGCGTTTCATCTGTGGT
GCAACGGGCGCTGGGTCGGTTACGGCCAGGTAAGTTTAATTAAGTTGATACTAACTAACAAGATCTGATT
AATTTTCAGGACAGTCGTTTGCCGTCTGAATTTGACCTGAGCGCATTTTTACGCGCCGGAGAAAACCGCC
TCGCGGTGATGGTGCTGCGCTGGAGTGACGGCAGTTATCTGGAAGATCAGGATATGTGGCGGATGAGCGG
CATTTTCCGTGACGTCTCGTTGCTGCATAAACCGACTACACAAATCAGCGATTTCCATGTTGCCACTCGC
TTTAATGATGATTTCTCCCGCGCTGTACTGGAGGCTGAAGTCCAGGTAAGTTTAAACAGGATCTTACTAA
CTAACATGCTAACACTGAATTTTCAGATGTGCGGCGAGTTGCGTGACTACCTACGGGTAACAGTTTCTTT
ATGGCAGGGTGAAACGCAGGTCGCCAGCGGCACCGCGCCTTTCGGCGGTGAAATTATCGATGAGCGTGGT
GGTTATGCCGATCGCGTCACACTACGTCTGAACGTCGAAAACCCGAAACTGTGGAGCGCCGAAATCCCGA
ATCTCTATCGTGCGGTGGTTGAACTGCACACCGCCGACGGCACGCTGATTGAAGCAGAAGCCTGCGATGT
CGGTTTCCGCGAGGTGCGGATTGAAAATGGTCTGCTGCTGCTGAACGGCAAGCCGTTGCTGATTCGAGGC
GTTAACCGTCACGAGCATCATCCTCTGCATGGTCAGGTCATGGATGAGCAGACGATGGTGCAGGATGTAA
GTTTAAACTATTCGTTACTAACTAACTTTAAACATTTAAATTTTCAGATCCTGCTGATGAAGCAGAACAA
CTTTAACGCCGTGCGCTGTTCGCATTATCCGAACCATCCGCTGTGGTACACGCTGTGCGACCGCTACGGC
CTGTATGTGGTGGATGAAGCCAATATTGAAACCCACGGCATGGTGCCAATGAATCGTCTGACCGATGATC
CGCGCTGGCTACCGGCGATGAGCGAACGCGTAACGCGAATGGTGCAGCGCGATCGTAATCACCCGAGTGT
GATCATCTGGTCGCTGGGGAATGGTAAGTTTAAACAGTTGAATACTAACTAACGGAGATCTTTGAAATTT
TCAGAATCAGGCCACGGCGCTAATCACGACGCGCTGTATCGCTGGATCAAATCTGTCGATCCTTCCCGCC
CGGTGCAGTATGAAGGCGGCGGAGCCGACACCACGGCCACCGATATTATTTGCCCGATGTACGCGCGCGT
GGATGAAGACCAGCCCTTCCCGGCTGTGCCGAAATGGTCCATCAAAAAATGGCTTTCGCTACCTGGAGAG
ACGCGCCCGCTGATTCTTTGCGAGGTAAGTTTAAACAGAACTCTACTAACTAACACATTAGATCCTAATT
TTCAGTACGCTCACGCGATGGGCAACAGTCTTGGCGGTTTCGCTAAATACTGGCAGGCGTTTCGTCAGTA
TCCCCGTTTACAGGGCGGCTTCGTCTGGGACTGGGTGGATCAGTCGCTGATTAAATATGATGAAAACGGC
AACCCGTGGTCGGCTTACGGCGGTGATTTTGGCGATACGCCGAACGATCGCCAGTTCTGTATGAACGGTC
TGGTCTTTGCCGACCGCACGCCGCATCCAGCGTAAGTTTAAACAATAACCTACTAACTAACGTAGATAAT
TTAAATTTTCAGGCTGACGGAAGCAAAACACCAGCAGCAGTTTTTCCAGTTCCGTTTATCCGGGCAAACC
ATCGAAGTGACCAGCGAATACCTGTTCCGTCATAGCGATAACGAGCTCCTGCACTGGATGGTGGCGCTGG
ATGGTAAGCCGCTGGCAAGCGGTGAAGTGCCTCTGGATGTCGCTCCACAAGGTAAACAGTTGATTGAACT
GCCTGAACTACCGCAGCCGGAGAGCGCCGGGCAACTCTGGCTCACAGTACGCGTAGTGCAACCGAACGCG
ACCGCATGGTCAGAAGCCGGGCACATCAGCGCATGGCAGCAGTGGAGGTAAGTTTAAACAAGATCCTACT
AACTAACTCTACATTGATGAATTTTCAGACTGGCGGAAAACCTCAGTGTGACGCTCCCCGCCGCGTCCCA
CGCCATCCCGCATCTGACCACCAGCGAAATGGATTTTTGCATCGAGCTGGGTAATAAGCGTTGGCAATTT
AACCGCCAGTCAGGCTTTCTTTCACAGATGTGGATTGGCGATAAAAAACAACTGCTGACGCCGCTGCGCG
ATCAGTTCACCCGTGCACCGCTGGATAACGACATTGGCGTAAGTGAAGCGACCCGCATTGACCCTAACGC
CTGGGTCGGTAAGTTTAAACAAAGTTGTACTAACTAACGAAGATCTTGATAATTTTCAGAACGCTGGAAG
GCGGCGGGCCATTACCAGGCCGAAGCAGCGTTGTTGCAGTGCACGGCAGATACACTTGCTGATGCGGTGC
TGATTACGACCGCTCACGCGTGGCAGCATCAGGGGAAAACCTTATTTATCAGCCGGAAAACCTACCGGAT
TGATGGTAGTGGTCAAATGGCGATTACCGTTGATGTTGAAGTGGCGAGCGATACACCGCATCCGGCGCGG
ATTGGCCTGAACTGCCAGCTGGCGCAGGTAGCAGAGCGGGTAAACTGGCTCGGATTAGGGCCGCAAGAAA
ACTATCCCGACCGCCTTACTGCCGCCTGTTTTGACCGCTGGGATCTGCCATTGTCAGACATGTAGTAAGT
TTAAACTTGATAGTACTAACTAACATGTTTCATTTAAATTTTCAGTACCCCGTACGTCTTCCCGAGCGAA
AACGGTCTGCGCTGCGGGACGCGCGAATTGAATTATGGCCCACACCAGTGGCGCGGCGACTTCCAGTTCA
ACATCAGCCGCTACAGTCAACAGCAACTGATGGAAACCAGCCATCGCCATCTGCTGCACGCGGAAGAAGG
CACATGGCTGAATATCGACGGTTTCCATATGGGGATTGGTGGCGACGACTCCTGGAGCCCGTCAGTATCG
GCGGAATTCCAACTGAGCGCCGGTCGCTACCATTACCAACTTGTCTGGTGTCAAAAATAATAGGGGCCGC
TGTCATCAGAGTAAGTTTAAACTGAGTTCTACTAACTAACGAGTAATATTTAAATTTTCAGCATCTCGCG
CCCGTGCCTCTGACTTCTAAGTCCAATTACTCTTCAACATCCCTACATGCTCTTTCTCCCTGTGCTCCCA
CCCCCTATTTTTGTTATTATCAAAAAACTTCTCTTAATTTCTTTGTTTTTTAGCTTCTTTTAAGTCACCT
CTAACAATGAAATTGTGTAGATTCAAAAATAGAATTAATTCGTAATAAAAAGTCGAAAAAAATTGTGCTC
CCTCCCCCCATTAATAATAATTCTATCCCAAAATCTACACAATGTTCTGTGTACACTTCTTATGTTTTTT
ACTTCTGATAAATTTTTTTGAAACATCATAGAAAAAACCGCACACAAAATACCTTATCATATGTTACGTT
TCAGTTTATGACCGCAATTTTTATTTCTTCGCACGTCTGGGCCTCTCATGACGTCAAATCATGCTCATCG
TGAAAAAGTTTTGGAGTATTTTTGGAATTTTTCAATCAAGTGAAAGTTTATGAAATTAATTTTCCTGCTT
TTGCTTTTTGGGGTTTCCCCTATTGTTTGTCAAGATTTCGAGGACGGCGTTTTTCTTGCTAAAATCACAA
GTATTGATGAGCACGATGCAAGAAAGATCGGAAGAAGGTTTGGGTTTGAGGCTCAGTGGAAGGTGAGTAG
AAGTTGATAATTTGAAAGTGGAGTAGTGTCTATGGGGTTTTTGCCTTAAATGACAGAATACATTCCCAAT
ATACCAAACATAACTGTTTCCTACTAGTCGGCCGTACGGGCCCTTTCGTCTCGCGCGTTTCGGTGATGAC
GGTGAAAACCTCTGACACATGCAGCTCCCGGAGACGGTCACAGCTTGTCTGTAAGCGGATGCCGGGAGCA
GACAAGCCCGTCAGGGCGCGTCAGCGGGTGTTGGCGGGTGTCGGGGCTGGCTTAACTATGCGGCATCAGA
GCAGATTGTACTGAGAGTGCACCATATGCGGTGTGAAATACCGCACAGATGCGTAAGGAGAAAATACCGC
ATCAGGCGGCCTTAAGGGCCTCGTGATACGCCTATTTTTATAGGTTAATGTCATGATAATAATGGTTTCT
TAGACGTCAGGTGGCACTTTTCGGGGAAATGTGCGCGGAACCCCTATTTGTTTATTTTTCTAAATACATT
CAAATATGTATCCGCTCATGAGACAATAACCCTGATAAATGCTTCAATAATATTGAAAAAGGAAGAGTAT
GAGTATTCAACATTTCCGTGTCGCCCTTATTCCCTTTTTTGCGGCATTTTGCCTTCCTGTTTTTGCTCAC
CCAGAAACGCTGGTGAAAGTAAAAGATGCTGAAGATCAGTTGGGTGCACGAGTGGGTTACATCGAACTGG
ATCTCAACAGCGGTAAGATCCTTGAGAGTTTTCGCCCCGAAGAACGTTTTCCAATGATGAGCACTTTTAA
AGTTCTGCTATGTGGCGCGGTATTATCCCGTATTGACGCCGGGCAAGAGCAACTCGGTCGCCGCATACAC
TATTCTCAGAATGACTTGGTTGAGTACTCACCAGTCACAGAAAAGCATCTTACGGATGGCATGACAGTAA
GAGAATTATGCAGTGCTGCCATAACCATGAGTGATAACACTGCGGCCAACTTACTTCTGACAACGATCGG
AGGACCGAAGGAGCTAACCGCTTTTTTGCACAACATGGGGGATCATGTAACTCGCCTTGATCGTTGGGAA
CCGGAGCTGAATGAAGCCATACCAAACGACGAGCGTGACACCACGATGCCTGTAGCAATGGCAACAACGT
TGCGCAAACTATTAACTGGCGAACTACTTACTCTAGCTTCCCGGCAACAATTAATAGACTGGATGGAGGC
GGATAAAGTTGCAGGACCACTTCTGCGCTCGGCCCTTCCGGCTGGCTGGTTTATTGCTGATAAATCTGGA
GCCGGTGAGCGTGGGTCTCGCGGTATCATTGCAGCACTGGGGCCAGATGGTAAGCCCTCCCGTATCGTAG
TTATCTACACGACGGGGAGTCAGGCAACTATGGATGAACGAAATAGACAGATCGCTGAGATAGGTGCCTC
ACTGATTAAGCATTGGTAACTGTCAGACCAAGTTTACTCATATATACTTTAGATTGATTTAAAACTTCAT
TTTTAATTTAAAAGGATCTAGGTGAAGATCCTTTTTGATAATCTCATGACCAAAATCCCTTAACGTGAGT
TTTCGTTCCACTGAGCGTCAGACCCCGTAGAAAAGATCAAAGGATCTTCTTGAGATCCTTTTTTTCTGCG
CGTAATCTGCTGCTTGCAAACAAAAAAACCACCGCTACCAGCGGTGGTTTGTTTGCCGGATCAAGAGCTA
CCAACTCTTTTTCCGAAGGTAACTGGCTTCAGCAGAGCGCAGATACCAAATACTGTCCTTCTAGTGTAGC
CGTAGTTAGGCCACCACTTCAAGAACTCTGTAGCACCGCCTACATACCTCGCTCTGCTAATCCTGTTACC
AGTGGCTGCTGCCAGTGGCGATAAGTCGTGTCTTACCGGGTTGGACTCAAGACGATAGTTACCGGATAAG
GCGCAGCGGTCGGGCTGAACGGGGGGTTCGTGCACACAGCCCAGCTTGGAGCGAACGACCTACACCGAAC
TGAGATACCTACAGCGTGAGCATTGAGAAAGCGCCACGCTTCCCGAAGGGAGAAAGGCGGACAGGTATCC
GGTAAGCGGCAGGGTCGGAACAGGAGAGCGCACGAGGGAGCTTCCAGGGGGAAACGCCTGGTATCTTTAT
AGTCCTGTCGGGTTTCGCCACCTCTGACTTGAGCGTCGATTTTTGTGATGCTCGTCAGGGGGGCGGAGCC
TATGGAAAAACGCCAGCAACGCGGCCTTTTTACGGTTCCTGGCCTTTTGCTGGCCTTTTGCTCACATGTT
CTTTCCTGCGTTATCCCCTGATTCTGTGGATAACCGTATTACCGCCTTTGAGTGAGCTGATACCGCTCGC
CGCAGCCGAACGACCGAGCGCAGCGAGTCAGTGAGCGAGGAAGCGGAAGAGCGCCCAATACGCAAACCGC
CTCTCCCCGCGCGTTGGCCGATTCATTAATGCAGCTGGCACGACAGGTTTCCCGACTGGAAAGCGGGCAG
TGAGCGCAACGCAATTAATGTGAGTTAGCTCACTCATTAGGCACCCCAGGCTTTACACTTTATGCTTCCG
GCTCGTATGTTGTGTGGAATTGTGAGCGGATAACAATTTCACACAGGAAACAGCT
