>Addgene plasmid #1462 | pPD88_75 | addgene partial sequence | sequence record 16602 | 1462_m13reverse
GNGNCTGCGGTCGACTCTAGAGGATCCCCAATTCTTGAGACTTCCACTATCTTCTCTGGCACCCTCCACT
ACGCGTAGGCGTCTCTCGCTTCGTGTATTCCCGGGAAGCCGGGTTCCCGTCTCTCCCGCCGCTGCCGCTG
CCGCACACAGCTTTACACCTCGTAGAATCCCCAAAGAGGGGCGTGGCTTGCGGGTGCCAACATCCTCCTG
CCGAGGAAGAAGCAGGCACTCATCACTCGCATCATCAACCTCGGGATTGGCCAAAGGACCCAAAGGTATG
TTTCGAATGATACTAACATAACATAGAACATTTTCAGGAGGACCCTTGGAGGGTACCGAGCTCAGAAAAA
ATGACTGCTCCAAAGAAGAAGCGTAAGGTACCGGTGGGTGAAGACCAGAAACAGCACCTCGAACTGAGCC
GCGATATTGCCCAGCGTTTCAACGCGCTGTATGGCGAGATCGATCCCGTCGTTTTACAACGTCGTGACTG
GGAAAACCCTGGCGTTACCCAACTTAATCGCCTTGCAGCACATCCCCCTTTCGCCAGCTGGCGTAATAGC
GAAGAGGCCCGCACCGATCGCCCTTCCCAACAGTTGCGAAGGTAAGTTTAAACAGATCCATACTAACTAA
CTTGTTCTGACATAATTTTCAGCTTGAATGGCGAATGGCGCTTTGCCTGGTTTCCGGCACCAGAAGCGGT
GCCGGAAAGCTGGCTGGAGTGCGATCTTCCTGAGGCCGATACTGTCGTCGTCCCCTCAAACTGGCAGATG
CACGGTTACGATGCGCCCATCTACACCAACGTGACCTATCCCATTACGGTCAATCCGCCGTTTGTTCCCA
CGGAGAATCCGACGGGTTGTTACTCGCTCACATTTAATGTTGATGAAAGCTGGCTACAGGAAGGCCAGAC
GCGAATTATTTTTGATGGCGTTAACTCGGCGTTTCATCTGTGGTGCAACGGGCGCTGGGTCGGTTACGGC
CAGGTAGTTTAATTAAGTTGATACTAACTAACAAGATCTGATTANTTTTCAGGANAGTCGTTTGCCGTCT
GAATTTGACCTGANCGCATTTTACNCGCNGNAAAAACCNCCTCCCGGGAATGGGCTNCCCTGGAATGACG
CATTTNTNTGGAAANNAGAAATTTGGGGANGANCGGANTTTCNNGNANNCTCNTNGTGNTAAACCAAAAN
AAAANNANNANTNCNGGTGNCCCCCCTTAAGANATTNNCCCNNGGTTGGGGGGGAANCCGGNATTTNAAN
GNTTTNTAAAANGGNNACNGATTTTTAGGGGGGGGNGGGGACCCCGGAAATTTTTTTTNGGGAAAANCCC
CCCCCCCCCCCCGNAAAAAAAANGGGNNTNN
